Addgene plasmid #197768: pMC-9-OsUbi-11
Purpose: Phytobrick (MoClo) Level 0 Part
Depositing lab: Daniel Voytas. Depositing organization: University of Minnesota. Publication: An extensible vector toolkit and parts library for advanced engineering of plant genomes. Chamness JC, Kumar J, Cruz AJ, Rhuby E, Holum MJ, Cody JP, Tibebu R, Gamo ME, Starker CG, Zhang F, Voytas DF. Plant Genome. 2023 Mar 9:e20312. doi: 10.1002/tpg2.20312. PubMed 36896468.
Backbone
  Vector backbone: pMC-9-ccdB-11
  Backbone manufacturer: Self-made
  Vector type: Plant Expression
Growth in bacteria
  Bacterial resistance: Spectinomycin, 50 μg/mL
  Growth temperature: 37°C
  Growth strain: DH5alpha
  Copy number: High Copy
Gene/Insert
  Gene/Insert name: OsUbi terminator
  Species: Oryza sativa
  Insert size (bp): 399
  Cloning method: Restriction Enzyme; 5′ cloning site Unknown (unknown if destroyed)
Terms and licenses: Academic/Nonprofit Terms; Industry Terms: Not Available to Industry
Depositor comments: Please visit https://doi.org/10.1101/2022.10.15.511792 for bioRxiv preprint.
How to cite: pMC-9-OsUbi-11 was a gift from Daniel Voytas (Addgene plasmid # 197768 ; http://n2t.net/addgene:197768 ; RRID:Addgene_197768)
