[The description below was written by a language model from this plasmid's Addgene catalogue record and pLannotate feature annotations shown in this document.]
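Description:
pMC-9-OsUbi-11 is a small (about 2.65 kb) Phytobrick/MoClo Level 0 part plasmid from a modular toolkit for plant genome engineering. It is catalogued as a plant expression vector, but as a Level 0 module it functions as a storage and donor plasmid for a single standardized part rather than as a complete expression construct. It was made by placing the insert in the self-made pMC-9-ccdB-11 backbone. That backbone's name suggests the part takes the place of a ccdB counter-selection cassette, although the record does not spell this out, and the cloning sites are listed as unknown.

The payload is the OsUbi terminator, a 399 bp sequence from Oryza sativa, presumably derived from a rice ubiquitin gene. A terminator part of this type supplies transcription termination and polyadenylation signals at the 3′ end of a plant transcription unit. In MoClo assembly, Level 0 parts are released by Type IIS restriction enzymes with defined overhangs and ligated in order with promoter and coding parts to build higher-level constructs. The "9" and "11" in the name probably denote the flanking positions in the toolkit's scheme, which the record does not define.

The automated feature table does not annotate the terminator itself; it probably lies in the unannotated stretch between roughly positions 75 and 617. The table does identify the bacterial maintenance elements: a high-copy ColE1/pUC-type origin and an aadA gene conferring spectinomycin/streptomycin resistance, downstream of an AmpR (bla) promoter. This matches the recorded spectinomycin selection and high copy number in E. coli. Short fragments called as RSF ori, lacI, an integrase and GmR appear to be non-functional remnants around the resistance cassette.
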