Features (pLannotate 1.2.2; 7 found; start..end, strand, type, name):
      1..23      +  rep_origin     RSF ori (fragment): Plasmids containing the RSF 1030 origin of replication can be propagated in E. coli cells that contain additional plasmids with compatible origins.
     25..74      +  CDS            lacI (fragment): lac repressor; lacI; The lac repressor binds to the lac operator to inhibit transcription in E. coli. This inhibition can be relieved by adding lactose or isopropyl-β-D-thiogalactopyranoside (IPTG).
    618..722     +  promoter       AmpR promoter: bla
    713..793     -  CDS            int (fragment): INT2_ECOLX - Protein inferred from homology: Swiss-Prot protein existence level 3. Putative integrase believed to be involved in the insertion of antibiotic resistance genes into plasmids and transposons. From Escherichia coli.
    881..937     +  CDS            GmR (fragment): gentamycin acetyltransferase; aacC1; confers resistance to gentamycin
    944..1732    +  CDS            aadA: S3AD_ECOLX - Experimental evidence at protein level: Swiss-Prot protein existence level 1. Mediates bacterial resistance to the antibiotics streptomycin and spectinomycin. From Escherichia coli.
   1906..2494    +  rep_origin     ori: high-copy-number ColE1/pMB1/pBR322/pUC origin of replication
>Addgene plasmid #197768 | pMC-9-OsUbi-11 | addgene full sequence | sequence record 391114 | Addgene NGS Result
GTCAGTGAGCGAGGAAGCGGAAGAGCGCCCAATACGCAAACCGCCTCTCCCCGCGCGTTGGCCGATTCAT
TAATCACTCTGTGGTCTCAGCTTGTCCTCAGCCATGGAGCTGCTGCTGTTCTAGGGTTCACAAGTCTGCC
TATTTGTGTTCCCCAATGGAGCTATGGTTGTCTGGTCTGGTCCTTGGTCGTGTCCCGTTTCATTGTGTAC
TATTTACCTGTAATGTGTATCCTTAAGTCTGGTTTGATGGTGTCTGAAACGTTTTGCTGTGGTAGAGCAG
CATGGAAGAACTATAATGAATAAGTGATCCCTAATCATTGTGTCCAAATTTTGCTTCTGCTATACCCTTT
TGTGCTGTTTCTTATGTTTTGCTTAAAAATTTGATCTGACAAACAAATTTGTCTAAATTATGCTCTTGTT
CTGACTGTGTACTGTACACATTTGTATTGCTACCGGTTTGGCACATAGTTTTCTCTTTGATTGCAGATCA
AACGCTTGAGACCACGAAGTGGCTCTTCAGTGGACGAAAGGGCCTCGTGATACGCCTATTTTTATAGGTT
AATGTCATGATAATAATGGTTTCTTAGACGTCAGGTGGCACTTTTCGGGGAAATGTGCGCGGAACCCCTA
TTTGTTTATTTTTCTAAATACATTCAAATATGTATCCGCTCATGAGACAATAACCCTGATAAATGCTTCA
ATAATATTGAAAAAGGAAGAGTATGCGCTCACGCAACTGGTCCAGAACCTTGACCGAACGCAGCGGTGGT
AACGGCGCAGTGGCGGTTTTCATGGCTTGTTATGACTGTTTTTTTTTGGGGTACAGTCTATGCCTCGGGC
ATCCAAGCAGCAAGCGCGTTACGCCGTGGGTCGATGTTTGATGTTATGGAGCAGCAACGATGTTACGCAG
CAGGGCAGTCGCCCTAAAACAAAGTTAAACATCATGAGGGAAGCGGTGATCGCCGAAGTATCGACTCAAC
TATCAGAGGTAGTTGGCGTCATCGAGCGCCATCTCGAACCGACGTTGCTGGCCGTACATTTGTACGGCTC
CGCAGTGGATGGCGGCCTGAAGCCACACAGCGATATTGATTTGCTGGTTACGGTGACCGTAAGGCTTGAT
GAAACAACGCGGCGAGCTTTGATCAACGACCTTTTGGAAACTTCGGCTTCCCCTGGAGAGAGCGAGATTC
TCCGCGCTGTAGAAGTCACCATTGTTGTGCACGACGACATCATTCCGTGGCGTTATCCAGCTAAGCGCGA
ACTGCAATTTGGAGAATGGCAGCGCAATGACATTCTTGCAGGTATCTTCGAGCCAGCCACGATCGACATT
GATCTGGCTATCTTGCTGACAAAAGCAAGAGAACATAGCGTTGCCTTGGTAGGTCCAGCGGCGGAGGAAC
TCTTTGATCCGGTTCCTGAACAGGATCTATTTGAGGCGCTAAATGAAACCTTAACGCTATGGAACTCGCC
GCCCGACTGGGCTGGCGATGAGCGAAATGTAGTGCTTACGTTGTCCCGCATTTGGTACAGCGCAGTAACC
GGCAAAATCGCGCCGAAGGATGTCGCTGCCGACTGGGCAATGGAGCGCCTGCCGGCCCAGTATCAGCCCG
TCATACTTGAAGCTAGACAGGCTTATCTTGGACAAGAAGAAGATCGCTTGGCCTCGCGCGCAGATCAGTT
GGAAGAATTTGTCCATTACGTAAAAGGCGAGATCACCAAGGTAGTCGGCAAATAACTGTCAGACCAAGTT
TACTCATATATACTTTAGATTGATTTAAAACTTCATTTTTAATTTAAAAGGATCTAGGTGAAGATCCTTT
TTGATAATCTCATGACCAAAATCCCTTAACGTGAGTTTTCGTTCCACTGAGCGTCAGACCCCGTAGAAAA
GATCAAAGGATCTTCTTGAGATCCTTTTTTTCTGCGCGTAATCTGCTGCTTGCAAACAAAAAAACCACCG
CTACCAGCGGTGGTTTGTTTGCCGGATCAAGAGCTACCAACTCTTTTTCCGAAGGTAACTGGCTTCAGCA
GAGCGCAGATACCAAATACTGTTCTTCTAGTGTAGCCGTAGTTAGGCCACCACTTCAAGAACTCTGTAGC
ACCGCCTACATACCTCGCTCTGCTAATCCTGTTACCAGTGGCTGCTGCCAGTGGCGATAAGTCGTGTCTT
ACCGGGTTGGACTCAAGACGATAGTTACCGGATAAGGCGCAGCGGTCGGGCTGAACGGGGGGTTCGTGCA
CACAGCCCAGCTTGGAGCGAACGACCTACACCGAACTGAGATACCTACAGCGTGAGCTATGAGAAAGCGC
CACGCTTCCCGAAGGGAGAAAGGCGGACAGGTATCCGGTAAGCGGCAGGGTCGGAACAGGAGAGCGCACG
AGGGAGCTTCCAGGGGGAAACGCCTGGTATCTTTATAGTCCTGTCGGGTTTCGCCACCTCTGACTTGAGC
GTCGATTTTTGTGATGCTCGTCAGGGGGGCGGAGCCTATGGAAAAACGCCAGCAACGCGGCCTTTTTACG
GTTCCTGGCCTTTTGCTGGCCTTTTGCTCACATGTTCTTTCCTGCGTTATCCCCTGATTCTGTGGATAAC
CGTATTACCGCCTTTGAGTGAGCTGATACCGCTCGCCGCAGCCGAACGACCGAGCGCAGCGA
